>Addgene plasmid #194391 | pMIGII-TCR-E | addgene full sequence | sequence record 382623 | Addgene NGS Result
TTTTCCCAGTCACGACGTTGTAAAACGACGGCGCAAGGAATGGTGCATGCAAGGAGATGGCGCCCAACAG
TCCCCCGGCCACGGGGCCTGCCACCATACCCACGCCGAAACAAGCGCTCATGAGCCCGAAGTGGCGAGCC
CGATCTTCCCCATCGGTGATGTCGGCGATATAGGCGCCAGCAACCGCACCTGTGGCGCCGGTGATGCCGG
CCACGATGCGTCCGGCGTAGAGGCGATTAGTCCAATTTGTTAAAGACAGGATATCAGTGGTCCAGGCTCT
AGTTTTGACTCAACAATATCACCAGCTGAAGCCTATAGAGTACGAGCCATAGATAAAATAAAAGATTTTA
TTTAGTCTCCAGAAAAAGGGGGGAATGAAAGACCCCACCTGTAGGTTTGGCAAGCTAGCTTAAGTAACGC
CATTTTGCAAGGCATGGAAAATACATAACTGAGAATAGAGAAGTTCAGATCAAGGTTAGGAACAGAGAGA
CAGCAGAATATGGGCCAAACAGGATATCTGTGGTAAGCAGTTCCTGCCCCGGCTCAGGGCCAAGAACAGA
TGGTCCCCAGATGCGGTCCCGCCCTCAGCAGTTTCTAGAGAACCATCAGATGTTTCCAGGGTGCCCCAAG
GACCTGAAATGACCCTGTGCCTTATTTGAACTAACCAATCAGTTCGCTTCTCGCTTCTGTTCGCGCGCTT
CTGCTCCCCGAGCTCAATAAAAGAGCCCACAACCCCTCACTCGGCGCGCCAGTCCTCCGATAGACTGCGT
CGCCCGGGTACCCGTATTCCCAATAAAGCCTCTTGCTGTTTGCATCCGAATCGTGGACTCGCTGATCCTT
GGGAGGGTCTCCTCAGATTGATTGACTGCCCACCTCGGGGGTCTTTCATTTGGAGGTTCCACCGAGATTT
GGAGACCCCTGCCCAGGGACCACCGACCCCCCCGCCGGGAGGTAAGCTGGCCAGCGGTCGTTTCGTGTCT
GTCTCTGTCTTTGTGCGTGTTTGTGCCGGCATCTAATGTTTGCGCCTGCGTCTGTACTAGTTAGCTAACT
AGCTCTGTATCTGGCGGACCCGTGGTGGAACTGACGAGTTCTGAACACCCGGCCGCAACCCTGGGAGACG
TCCCAGGGACTTTGGGGGCCGTTTTTGTGGCCCGACCTGAGGAAGGGAGTCGATGTGGAATCCGACCCCG
TCAGGATATGTGGTTCTGGTAGGAGACGAGAACCTAAAACAGTTCCCGCCTCCGTCTGAATTTTTGCTTT
CGGTTTGGAACCGAAGCCGCGCGTCTTGTCTGCTGCAGCGCTGCAGCATCGTTCTGTGTTGTCTCTGTCT
GACTGTGTTTCTGTATTTGTCTGAAAATTAGGGCCAGACTGTTACCACTCCCTTAAGTTTGACCTTAGGT
CACTGGAAAGATGTCGAGCGGATCGCTCACAACCAGTCGGTAGATGTCAAGAAGAGACGTTGGGTTACCT
TCTGCTCTGCAGAATGGCCAACCTTTAACGTCGGATGGCCGCGAGACGGCACCTTTAACCGAGACCTCAT
CACCCAGGTTAAGATCAAGGTCTTTTCACCTGGCCCGCATGGACACCCAGACCAGGTCCCCTACATCGTG
ACCTGGGAAGCCTTGGCTTTTGACCCCCCTCCCTGGGTCAAGCCCTTTGTACACCCTAAGCCTCCGCCTC
CTCTTCCTCCATCCGCCCCGTCTCTCCCCCTTGAACCTCCTCGTTCGACCCCGCCTCGATCCTCCCTTTA
TCCAGCCCTCACTCCTTCTCTAGGCGCCGGAATTCAGATCTACCATGAACAATTCCCCAGCTTTAGTGAC
TGTGATGCTGTTTATACTTGGGAGGACCCATGGAGACTCAGTGATCCAGATGCAAGGTCAAGTGACCCTT
TCAGAAAACGACTTCTTATTTATAAACTGCACTTATTCAACCACAGGGTACCCGACTCTTTTCTGGTATG
TACAATATTCTGGAGAAGGTCCACAGCTCCTTCTGCAAGTCACAACTGCCAACAACAAGGGAAGCAGCAG
AGGTTTTGAAGCTACATATGATAAAGGAACCACTTCCTTCCACTTGCAGAAAACCTCAGTGCAAGAGATA
GATTCGGCTGTGTACTACTGTGCTATGAGAGACACAAATGCTTACAAAGTCATCTTTGGAAAAGGGACAC
ATCTTCATGTTCTCCCTAACATCCAGAACCCAGAACCTGCTGTGTACCAGTTAAAAGATCCTCGGTCTCA
GGACAGCACCCTCTGCCTGTTCACCGACTTTGACTCCCAAATCAATGTGCCGAAAACCATGGAATCTGGA
ACGTTCATCACTGACAAAACTGTGCTGGACATGAAAGCTATGGATTCCAAGAGCAATGGGGCCATTGCCT
GGAGCAACCAGACAAGCTTCACCTGCCAAGATATCTTCAAAGAGACCAACGCCACCTACCCCAGTTCAGA
CGTTCCCTGTGATGCCACGTTGACTGAGAAAAGCTTTGAAACAGATATGAACCTAAACTTTCAAAACCTG
TCAGTTATGGGACTCCGAATCCTCCTGCTGAAAGTAGCCGGATTTAACCTGCTCATGACGCTGAGGCTGT
GGTCCGGCTCCGGAGCCACGAACTTCTCTCTGTTAAAGCAAGCAGGAGACGTGGAAGAAAACCCCGGTCC
CATGAACAAGTGGGTTTTCTGCTGGGTAACCCTTTGTCTCCTTACTGTAGAGACCACACATGGTGATGGT
GGCATCATTACTCAGACACCCAAATTCCTGATTGGTCAGGAAGGGCAAAAACTGACCTTGAAATGTCAAC
AGAATTTCAATCATGATACAATGTACTGGTACCGACAGGATTCAGGGAAAGGATTGAGACTGATCTACTA
TTCAATAACTGAAAACGATCTTCAAAAAGGCGATCTATCTGAAGGCTATGATGCGTCTCGAGAGAAGAAG
TCATCTTTTTCTCTCACTGTGACATCTGCCCAGAAGAACGAGATGGCCGTTTTTCTCTGTGCCAGCAGTA
TAGGCAATAACAACCAGGCTCCGCTTTTTGGAGAGGGGACTCGACTTTCTGTTCTAGAGGATCTGAGAAA
TGTGACTCCACCCAAGGTCTCCTTGTTTGAGCCATCAAAAGCAGAGATTGCAAACAAACAAAAGGCTACC
CTCGTGTGCTTGGCCAGGGGCTTCTTCCCTGACCACGTGGAGCTGAGCTGGTGGGTGAATGGCAAGGAGG
TCCACAGTGGGGTCAGCACGGACCCTCAGGCCTACAAGGAGAGCAATTATAGCTACTGCCTGAGCAGCCG
CCTGAGGGTCTCTGCTACCTTCTGGCACAATCCTCGAAACCACTTCCGCTGCCAAGTGCAGTTCCATGGG
CTTTCAGAGGAGGACAAGTGGCCAGAGGGCTCACCCAAACCTGTCACACAGAACATCAGTGCAGAGGCCT
GGGGCCGAGCAGACTGTGGAATCACTTCAGCATCCTATCATCAGGGGGTTCTGTCTGCAACCATCCTCTA
TGAGATCCTACTGGGGAAGGCCACCCTATATGCTGTGCTGGTCAGTGGCCTGGTGCTGATGGCCATGGTC
AAGAAAAAAAATTCCTGACTCGAGCAATTGCTCGAGCGGGATCAATTCCGCCCCCCCCCTAACGTTACTG
GCCGAAGCCGCTTGGAATAAGGCCGGTGTGCGTTTGTCTATATGTTATTTTCCACCATATTGCCGTCTTT
TGGCAATGTGAGGGCCCGGAAACCTGGCCCTGTCTTCTTGACGAGCATTCCTAGGGGTCTTTCCCCTCTC
GCCAAAGGAATGCAAGGTCTGTTGAATGTCGTGAAGGAAGCAGTTCCTCTGGAAGCTTCTTGAAGACAAA
CAACGTCTGTAGCGACCCTTTGCAGGCAGCGGAACCCCCCACCTGGCGACAGGTGCCTCTGCGGCCAAAA
GCCACGTGTATAAGATACACCTGCAAAGGCGGCACAACCCCAGTGCCACGTTGTGAGTTGGATAGTTGTG
GAAAGAGTCAAATGGCTCTCCTCAAGCGTATTCAACAAGGGGCTGAAGGATGCCCAGAAGGTACCCCATT
GTATGGGATCTGATCTGGGGCCTCGGTGCACATGCTTTACATGTGTTTAGTCGAGGTTAAAAAAACGTCT
AGGCCCCCCGAACCACGGGGACGTGGTTTTCCTTTGAAAAACACGATAATACCATGGTGAGCAAGGGCGA
GGAGCTGTTCACCGGGGTGGTGCCCATCCTGGTCGAGCTGGACGGCGACGTAAACGGCCACAAGTTCAGC
GTGTCCGGCGAGGGCGAGGGCGATGCCACCTACGGCAAGCTGACCCTGAAGTTCATCTGCACCACCGGCA
AGCTGCCCGTGCCCTGGCCCACCCTCGTGACCACCCTGACCTACGGCGTGCAGTGCTTCAGCCGCTACCC
CGACCACATGAAGCAGCACGACTTCTTCAAGTCCGCCATGCCCGAAGGCTACGTCCAGGAGCGCACCATC
TTCTTCAAGGACGACGGCAACTACAAGACCCGCGCCGAGGTGAAGTTCGAGGGCGACACCCTGGTGAACC
GCATCGAGCTGAAGGGCATCGACTTCAAGGAGGACGGCAACATCCTGGGGCACAAGCTGGAGTACAACTA
CAACAGCCACAACGTCTATATCATGGCCGACAAGCAGAAGAACGGCATCAAGGTGAACTTCAAGATCCGC
CACAACATCGAGGACGGCAGCGTGCAGCTCGCCGACCACTACCAGCAGAACACCCCCATCGGCGACGGCC
CCGTGCTGCTGCCCGACAACCACTACCTGAGCACCCAGTCCGCCCTGAGCAAAGACCCCAACGAGAAGCG
CGATCACATGGTCCTGCTGGAGTTCGTGACCGCCGCCGGGATCACTCTCGGCATGGACGAGCTGTACAAG
TAAAGCGGCCGCGACTCTAGAGTCGACCTGCAGGCATGCAAGCTTCAGGTAGCCGGCTAACGTTAACAAC
CGGTACCTCTAGAACTATAGCTAGCATGCGCAAATTTAAAGCGCTGATATCGATAAAATAAAAGATTTTA
TTTAGTCTCCAGAAAAAGGGGGGAATGAAAGACCCCACCTGTAGGTTTGGCAAGCTAGCTTAAGTAACGC
CATTTTGCAAGGCATGGAAAATACATAACTGAGAATAGAGAAGTTCAGATCAAGGTTAGGAACAGAGAGA
CAGCAGAATATGGGCCAAACAGGATATCTGTGGTAAGCAGTTCCTGCCCCGGCTCAGGGCCAAGAACAGA
TGGTCCCCAGATGCGGTCCCGCCCTCAGCAGTTTCTAGAGAACCATCAGATGTTTCCAGGGTGCCCCAAG
GACCTGAAATGACCCTGTGCCTTATTTGAACTAACCAATCAGTTCGCTTCTCGCTTCTGTTCGCGCGCTT
CTGCTCCCCGAGCTCAATAAAAGAGCCCACAACCCCTCACTCGGCGCGCCAGTCCTCCGATAGACTGCGT
CGCCCGGGTACCCGTGTATCCAATAAACCCTCTTGCAGTTGCATCCGACTTGTGGTCTCGCTGTTCCTTG
GGAGGGTCTCCTCTGAGTGATTGACTACCCGTCAGCGGGGGTCTTTCATGGGTAACAGTTTCTTGAAGTT
GGAGAACAACATTCTGAGGGTAGGAGTCGAATATTAAGTAATCCTGACTCAATTAGCCACTGTTTTGAAT
CCACATACTCCAATACTCCTGAAATAGTTCATTATGGACAGCGCAGAAAGAGCTGGGGAGAATTGTGAAA
TTGTTATCCGCTCACAATTCCACACAACATACGAGCCGGAAGCATAAAGTGTAAAGCCTGGGGTGCCTAA
TGAGTGAGCTAACTCACATTAATTGCGTTGCGCTCACTGCCCGCTTTCCAGTCGGGAAACCTGTCGTGCC
AGCTGCATTAATGAATCGGCCAACGCGCGGGGAGAGGCGGTTTGCGTATTGGGCGCTCTTCCGCTTCCTC
GCTCACTGACTCGCTGCGCTCGGTCGTTCGGCTGCGGCGAGCGGTATCAGCTCACTCAAAGGCGGTAATA
CGGTTATCCACAGAATCAGGGGATAACGCAGGAAAGAACATGTGAGCAAAAGGCCAGCAAAAGGCCAGGA
ACCGTAAAAAGGCCGCGTTGCTGGCGTTTTTCCATAGGCTCCGCCCCCCTGACGAGCATCACAAAAATCG
ACGCTCAAGTCAGAGGTGGCGAAACCCGACAGGACTATAAAGATACCAGGCGTTTCCCCCTGGAAGCTCC
CTCGTGCGCTCTCCTGTTCCGACCCTGCCGCTTACCGGATACCTGTCCGCCTTTCTCCCTTCGGGAAGCG
TGGCGCTTTCTCATAGCTCACGCTGTAGGTATCTCAGTTCGGTGTAGGTCGTTCGCTCCAAGCTGGGCTG
TGTGCACGAACCCCCCGTTCAGCCCGACCGCTGCGCCTTATCCGGTAACTATCGTCTTGAGTCCAACCCG
GTAAGACACGACTTATCGCCACTGGCAGCAGCCACTGGTAACAGGATTAGCAGAGCGAGGTATGTAGGCG
GTGCTACAGAGTTCTTGAAGTGGTGGCCTAACTACGGCTACACTAGAAGAACAGTATTTGGTATCTGCGC
TCTGCTGAAGCCAGTTACCTTCGGAAAAAGAGTTGGTAGCTCTTGATCCGGCAAACAAACCACCGCTGGT
AGCGGTGGTTTTTTTGTTTGCAAGCAGCAGATTACGCGCAGAAAAAAAGGATCTCAAGAAGATCCTTTGA
TCTTTTCTACGGGGTCTGACGCTCAGTGGAACGAAAACTCACGTTAAGGGATTTTGGTCATGAGATTATC
AAAAAGGATCTTCACCTAGATCCTTTTAAATTAAAAATGAAGTTTTAAATCAATCTAAAGTATATATGAG
TAAACTTGGTCTGACAGTTACCAATGCTTAATCAGTGAGGCACCTATCTCAGCGATCTGTCTATTTCGTT
CATCCATAGTTGCCTGACTCCCCGTCGTGTAGATAACTACGATACGGGAGGGCTTACCATCTGGCCCCAG
TGCTGCAATGATACCGCGAGACCCACGCTCACCGGCTCCAGATTTATCAGCAATAAACCAGCCAGCCGGA
AGGGCCGAGCGCAGAAGTGGTCCTGCAACTTTATCCGCCTCCATCCAGTCTATTAATTGTTGCCGGGAAG
CTAGAGTAAGTAGTTCGCCAGTTAATAGTTTGCGCAACGTTGTTGCCATTGCTACAGGCATCGTGGTGTC
ACGCTCGTCGTTTGGTATGGCTTCATTCAGCTCCGGTTCCCAACGATCAAGGCGAGTTACATGATCCCCC
ATGTTGTGCAAAAAAGCGGTTAGCTCCTTCGGTCCTCCGATCGTTGTCAGAAGTAAGTTGGCCGCAGTGT
TATCACTCATGGTTATGGCAGCACTGCATAATTCTCTTACTGTCATGCCATCCGTAAGATGCTTTTCTGT
GACTGGTGAGTACTCAACCAAGTCATTCTGAGAATAGTGTATGCGGCGACCGAGTTGCTCTTGCCCGGCG
TCAATACGGGATAATACCGCGCCACATAGCAGAACTTTAAAAGTGCTCATCATTGGAAAACGTTCTTCGG
GGCGAAAACTCTCAAGGATCTTACCGCTGTTGAGATCCAGTTCGATGTAACCCACTCGTGCACCCAACTG
ATCTTCAGCATCTTTTACTTTCACCAGCGTTTCTGGGTGAGCAAAAACAGGAAGGCAAAATGCCGCAAAA
AAGGGAATAAGGGCGACACGGAAATGTTGAATACTCATACTCTTCCTTTTTCAATATTATTGAAGCATTT
ATCAGGGTTATTGTCTCATGAGCGGATACATATTTGAATGTATTTAGAAAAATAAACAAATAGGGGTTCC
GCGCACATTTCCCCGAAAAGTGCCACCTGACGTCTAAGAAACCATTATTATCATGACATTAACCTATAAA
AATAGGCGTATCACGAGGCCCTTTCGTCTCGCGCGTTTCGGTGATGACGGTGAAAACCTCTGACACATGC
AGCTCCCGGAGACGGTCACAGCTTGTCTGTAAGCGGATGCCGGGAGCAGACAAGCCCGTCAGGGCGCGTC
AGCGGGTGTTGGCGGGTGTCGGGGCTGGCTTAACTATGCGGCATCAGAGCAGATTGTACTGAGAGTGCAC
CATATGCGGTGTGAAATACCGCACAGATGCGTAAGGAGAAAATACCGCATCAGGCGCCATTCGCCATTCA
GGCTGCGCAACTGTTGGGAAGGGCGATCGGTGCGGGCCTCTTCGCTATTACGCCAGCTGGCGAAAGGGGG
ATGTGCTGCAAGGCGATTAAGTTGGGTAACGCCAGGG
Features (pLannotate 1.2.2; 24 found; start..end, strand, type, name):
     32..233     -  CDS            TcR (fragment): tetracycline efflux protein; tet; confers resistance to tetracycline
    234..332     +  CDS            env (fragment): murine leukemia virus gPr80 envelope polyprotein precursor; env; proteolytically cleaved into gp70SU and p15TM subunits
    374..890     +  LTR            5' LTR: 5' long terminal repeat from murine embryonic stem cell virus
    954..1295    +  misc_feature   MESV Ψ: packaging signal of murine embryonic stem cell virus
   1362..1778    +  CDS            gag (truncated): truncated Moloney murine leukemia virus (MMLV) gag gene lacking the start codon
   1816..2181    +  CDS            TVA1_RABIT (fragment): Experimental evidence at protein level: Swiss-Prot protein existence level 1. From Oryctolagus cuniculus (Rabbit).
   2185..2595    +  CDS            Tcra: TCA_MOUSE - Experimental evidence at protein level: Swiss-Prot protein existence level 1. From Mus musculus (Mouse).
   2605..2660    +  CDS            P2A (fragment): 2A peptide from porcine teschovirus-1 polyprotein Eukaryotic ribosomes fail to insert a peptide bond between the Gly and Pro residues, yielding separate polypeptides.
   2662..3012    +  CDS            TRBV19: TVB19_HUMAN - Experimental evidence at protein level: Swiss-Prot protein existence level 1. V region of the variable domain of T cell receptor (TR) beta chain that participates in the antigen recognition (PubMed:24600447). Alpha-beta T cell receptors are antigen specific receptors which are essential to the immune response and are present on the cell surface of T lymphocytes. Recognize peptide-major histocompatibility (MH) (pMH) complexes that are displayed by antigen presenting cells (APC), a prerequisite for efficient T cell adaptive immunity against pathogens (PubMed:25493333). Binding of a
   3067..3585    +  CDS            TCB2_MOUSE: Experimental evidence at protein level: Swiss-Prot protein existence level 1. From Mus musculus (Mouse).
   3621..4181    +  misc_feature   IRES: internal ribosome entry site (IRES) of the encephalomyocarditis virus (EMCV)
   4184..4903    +  CDS            EGFP: the original enhanced GFP (Yang et al., 1996) mammalian codon-optimized
   4915..4945    +  misc_feature   MCS (fragment): pUC18/19 multiple cloning site
   5065..5579    +  LTR            3' LTR: 3' long terminal repeat from murine embryonic stem cell virus
   5741..5757    -  protein_bind   lac operator: The lac repressor binds to the lac operator to inhibit transcription in E. coli. This inhibition can be relieved by adding lactose or isopropyl-β-D-thiogalactopyranoside (IPTG). lac repressor encoded by lacI
   5765..5795    -  promoter       lac promoter: promoter for the E. coli lac operon
   5810..5831    -  protein_bind   CAP binding site: CAP binding activates transcription in the presence of cAMP. E. coli catabolite activator protein
   5844..5936    -  CDS            lacI (fragment): lac repressor; lacI; The lac repressor binds to the lac operator to inhibit transcription in E. coli. This inhibition can be relieved by adding lactose or isopropyl-β-D-thiogalactopyranoside (IPTG).
   6119..6707    -  rep_origin     ori: high-copy-number ColE1/pMB1/pBR322/pUC origin of replication
   6878..7738    -  CDS            AmpR: β-lactamase; bla; confers resistance to ampicillin, carbenicillin, and related antibiotics
   7739..7843    -  promoter       AmpR promoter: bla
   7938..7973    +  CDS            rop (fragment): Rop protein, which maintains plasmids at low copy number; rop
   8075..8174    +  misc_feature   bom (fragment): basis of mobility region from pBR322
   8180..32      -  CDS            lacZα (fragment) (across the origin): LacZα fragment of β-galactosidase; lacZ fragment
