[The description below was written by a language model from this plasmid's Addgene catalogue record and pLannotate feature annotations shown in this document.]
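Description:
pMIGII-TCR-E is a gammaretroviral expression plasmid built on the pMIGII backbone (an MSCV-type vector) and intended for retroviral delivery of a candidate "orphan" T cell receptor, meaning a TCR whose antigen specificity is not defined in the record. In bacteria it is maintained through a high-copy ColE1/pUC-type origin and selected with ampicillin via the β-lactamase gene. The remaining backbone annotations (fragments of tet, lacI, lacZα, rop and bom, plus a lac promoter/operator) are vestigial cloning-vector remnants with no evident functional role.

The retroviral cassette is flanked by murine embryonic stem cell virus 5' and 3' LTRs. It also carries the Ψ packaging signal and a truncated, start-codon-less gag segment that promotes encapsidation of the genomic RNA when the viral proteins are supplied in trans by a packaging system. No separate internal promoter is annotated, so transcription is presumably driven by the 5' LTR. The insert, assembled by Gibson cloning, is a single open reading frame in which a TCR α chain (a variable region followed by the mouse Tcra constant region) is joined through a P2A peptide to a TCR β chain (a variable region followed by the mouse β constant region 2). Ribosomal skipping at the 2A yields the two chains as separate polypeptides from a single open reading frame. The variable segments were matched by the annotation tool to rabbit and human homologues; these are similarity hits, and the record does not state their true origin or V-gene identities.

Downstream, an EMCV IRES drives EGFP from the same transcript, so transduced cells expressing the TCR can be identified or sorted by green fluorescence.
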