Addgene plasmid #194391: pMIGII-TCR-E
Purpose: Retroviral expression of candidate orphan TCR
Depositing lab: Michael Carroll. Depositing organization: Boston Children's Hospital. Publication: T cell help shapes B cell tolerance. Akama-Garren EH, Yin X, Prestwood TR, Ma M, Utz PJ, Carroll MC. Sci Immunol. 2024 Feb 16;9(92):eadj7029. doi: 10.1126/sciimmunol.adj7029. Epub 2024 Feb 16. PubMed 38363829.
Backbone
  Vector backbone: pMIGII
  Backbone manufacturer: Addgene #52107
  Backbone size w/o insert (bp): 6512
  Vector type: Retroviral
Growth in bacteria
  Bacterial resistance: Ampicillin, 100 μg/mL
  Growth temperature: 37°C
  Growth strain: NEB Stable
  Copy number: High Copy
Gene/Insert
  Cloning method: Gibson Cloning
  Sequencing primers: 5′ pLXSN; 3′ IRES_rev
Terms and licenses: Academic/Nonprofit Terms; Industry Terms: Not Available to Industry
How to cite: pMIGII-TCR-E was a gift from Michael Carroll (Addgene plasmid # 194391 ; http://n2t.net/addgene:194391 ; RRID:Addgene_194391)
